Addgene plasmid #230064: pMS01
Purpose: (Empty Backbone) For allelic exchange into Bacteroides fragilis (pLGB13-based); ermC, aTC-inducible counterselection with ssbfe1; R6K ori, RP4 oriT
Depositing lab: Sean Crosson. Depositing organization: Michigan State University. Publication: Genetic- and culture-based tools for studying Bacteroides fragilis. Schnizlein MK, Dubey AA, Fiebig A, Crosson S. Microbiol Resour Announc. 2025 May 8;14(5):e0000625. doi: 10.1128/mra.00006-25. Epub 2025 Mar 25. PubMed 40130927.
Backbone
  Vector backbone: pMS01 (pLGB13-based)
  Backbone size (bp): 5285
  Vector type: Bacterial Expression, Synthetic Biology ; Allelic Exchange
  Promoter: None
  Selectable markers: Erythromycin
Growth in bacteria
  Bacterial resistance: Ampicillin, 100 μg/mL
  Growth temperature: 37°C
  Growth strain: Pir1
  Growth instructions: 5 ug/mL erythromycin used for selection in B. fragilis.
  Copy number: Low Copy
Gene/Insert
  Cloning method: Restriction Enzyme
  Sequencing primers: 5′ GGGGTGACGAGTTCTATGACT; 3′ GCGGTCGGTTCGGAAATAGA
Terms and licenses: Academic/Nonprofit Terms; Industry Terms: Not Available to Industry
How to cite: pMS01 was a gift from Sean Crosson (Addgene plasmid # 230064 ; http://n2t.net/addgene:230064 ; RRID:Addgene_230064)
