[The description below was written by a language model from this plasmid's Addgene catalogue record and pLannotate feature annotations shown in this document.]
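Description:
pMS01 is a 5,285 bp empty suicide backbone, derived from pLGB13, for allelic exchange in Bacteroides fragilis. It replicates from the R6K γ origin, which depends on the pi initiator protein. It can therefore be maintained at low copy only in pir-expressing E. coli hosts and cannot persist as a free plasmid in B. fragilis. In E. coli it is selected through the β-lactamase (AmpR) gene. An RP4/incP origin of transfer, with an adjacent traJ fragment, allows the plasmid to be mobilised by conjugation from a suitable donor strain into the Bacteroides recipient. There, an ermC-type rRNA methyltransferase gene confers erythromycin resistance, which selects for cells that have integrated the plasmid into the chromosome.

The backbone carries no insert and the record lists no promoter for a cargo. A fragment of a pBluescript-type multiple cloning site is annotated, and the catalogue indicates restriction enzyme cloning. In this type of vector, the user would normally clone homology arms flanking the desired mutation. Counterselection is provided by ssbfe1 under anhydrotetracycline-inducible control. The feature table identifies the TetR repressor gene and short tet-operator-containing promoter fragments next to it, consistent with this regulatory arrangement. The ssbfe1 coding sequence itself is not annotated and presumably lies in the unannotated stretch downstream of the operator sites. After a first crossover integrates the plasmid under erythromycin selection, adding inducer relieves TetR repression and expresses the counterselection gene. This eliminates cells that retain the vector and enriches for second-crossover recombinants, which carry either the engineered or the wild-type allele. This scheme suits making unmarked deletions or substitutions in B. fragilis.
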