Features (pLannotate 1.2.2; 10 found; start..end, strand, type, name):
      1..389     +  rep_origin     R6K γ ori: γ replication origin from E. coli plasmid R6K; requires the R6K initiator protein pi for replication
    416..1039    -  CDS            TetR: tetracycline repressor TetR; tetR from transposon Tn10; TetR binds to the tetracycline operator tetO to inhibit transcription. This inhibition can be relieved by adding tetracycline or doxycycline.
   1308..1328    -  promoter       PLtetO-1 promoter (fragment): modified phage lambda PL promoter with tet operator sites (Lutz and Bujard, 1997)
   1371..1390    +  promoter       tight TRE promoter (fragment): Tet-responsive promoter PTight, consisting of seven tet operator sequences followed by the minimal CMV promoter
   2619..2663    +  misc_feature   MCS (fragment): pBluescript multiple cloning site
   2799..3527    -  CDS            ermC': ERM_BACIU - Experimental evidence at protein level: Swiss-Prot protein existence level 1. This protein produces a dimethylation of the adenine residue at position 2085 in 23S rRNA, resulting in reduced affinity between ribosomes and macrolide-lincosamide-streptogramin B antibiotics. From Bacillus subtilis.
   3998..4014    +  promoter       AmpR promoter (fragment): bla
   4015..4875    +  CDS            AmpR: β-lactamase; bla; confers resistance to ampicillin, carbenicillin, and related antibiotics
   4928..4973    -  CDS            traJ (fragment): oriT-recognizing protein; traJ
   5006..5115    -  oriT           oriT: incP origin of transfer
>Addgene plasmid #230064 | pMS01 | addgene full sequence | sequence record 475946 | Addgene NGS Result
GATCTGAAGATCAGCAGTTCAACCTGTTGATAGTACGTACTAAGCTCTCATGTTTCACGTACTAAGCTCT
CATGTTTCACGTACTAAGCTCTCATGTTTAACGAACTAAACCCTCATGGCTAACGTACTAAGCTCTCATG
GCTAACGTACTAAGCTCTCATGTTTCACGTACTAAGCTCTCATGTTTGAACAATAAAATTAATATAAATC
AGCAACTTAAATAGCCTCTAAGGTTTTAAGTTTTATAAGAAAAAAAAGAATATATAAGGCTTTTAAAGCT
TTTAAGGTTTAACGGTTGTGGACAACAAGCCAGGGATGTAACGCACTGAGAAGCCCTTAGAGCCTCTCAA
AGCAATTTTGAGTGACACAGGAACACTTAACGGCTGACATGGGAATTCCCCTCCACCGCGGTGGCTTAAG
ACCCACTTTCACATTTAAGTTGTTTTTCTAATCCGCATATGATCAATTCAAGGCCGAATAAGAAGGCTGG
CTCTGCACCTTGGTGATCAAATAATTCGATAGCTTGTCGTAATAATGGCGGCATACTATCAGTAGTAGGT
GTTTCCCTTTCTTCTTTAGCGACTTGATGCTCTTGATCTTCCAATACGCAACCTAAAGTAAAATGCCCCA
CAGCGCTGAGTGCATATAATGCATTCTCTAGTGAAAAACCTTGTTGGCATAAAAAGGCTAATTGATTTTC
GAGAGTTTCATACTGTTTTTCTGTAGGCCGTGTACCTAAATGTACTTTTGCTCCATCGCGATGACTTAGT
AAAGCACATCTAAAACTTTTAGCGTTATTACGTAAAAAATCTTGCCAGCTTTCCCCTTCTAAAGGGCAAA
AGTGAGTATGGTGCCTATCTAACATCTCAATGGCTAAGGCGTCGAGCAAAGCCCGCTTATTTTTTACATG
CCAATACAATGTAGGCTGCTCTACACCTAGCTTCTGGGCGAGTTTACGGGTTGTTAAACCTTCGATTCCG
ACCTCATTAAGCAGCTCTAATGCGCTGTTAATCACTTTACTTTTATCTAATCTAGACATATTCGTTTAAT
ATCATAAATAATTTATTTTATTTTAAAATGCGCGGGTGCAAAGGTAAGAGGTTTTATTTTAACTACCAAA
TGTTTTCGGAAGTTTTTTCGCTTTTCTTTTTCTATCGTTTCTCAGACTCTCTTAGCGAAAGGGAAAGAAG
GTAAAGAAGAAAAACAAAACGCCTTTTCTTTTTTTGCACCCGCTTTCCAAGAGAAGAAAGCCTTGTTAAA
TTGACTTAGTGTAAAAGCGCAGTACTGCTTGACCATAAGAACAAAAAAATCTCTATCACTGATAGGGATA
AAGTTTGGAAGATAAAGCTAAAAGTTCTTATCTTTGCAGTCTCCCTATCAGTGATAGAGACGAAATAAAG
ACATATAAAAGAAAAGACACATGAAGAAAATTTTATCTTTGCTTGTGATGGCTATTGTAGCTATACAGTT
CTCATTTGCCGGCGCTTATAGAAATGAATATAAAACGCAAAGTGAATTTAATGTCATCTTGGAACGGGGG
GATGACTATGAAGGATTTGTAGTTGGCTTGGGATATACTTGGATGAGTAGCAAGGTAATTCTACCGGTAA
ATCAAAACGGATGGAGTCCAATATCTCGGAATGTTTCGGTGGACGAGAGTTTTCATACGATAGTCTCAGA
AAGGAAATACGATACCTCCCAATATGCCTATGAAAAAAGTCTGATGCAAGATCCAACAAAAGTTTCCGAA
AAGGTCCGTGACTTAATAGTTAAAAACAAAGGTAATAATATCACTGAGATAAATTTAGGCCAAGAAAAGC
AATATTTGCCCACGGATAATAGTCAGATAAGTATTGTAATTACTGACACTGGCAGTCGGTACGAAATTGT
GATTAGTGCCACGGATAACTCAAATGGAAAGACTTATGAGGCAAAGTATGAGAGTTTGACGGACTTGGTG
TCAGCGGTACGCGATTCTGGTAGCCTGCCTGCTGTAAATAAGGAAGGACCCAATCTGGAAGGACTGGCAG
GGTTAGGATTCGGAATTGCTGAAACAGCCGGAAATTGGGCTGAGAAGATTATGGATAATCGAGGTGCGTA
CTTACCTAAGCAGATGCGTTTCTCGCCCAAAACGCTTCCGCCGATTATAAGATTGCCTTTAGGGAACTAT
CAAGTCCCCGCTAAAGGTATGAGTAGAGTGCGTGGAGTAGGTAAAGCTTTGGGATGGGCAGGAATGGTGC
TTACTGGCTATCAAGTTGTGCGTGATGTGCAAAATGGTCGATTTGCCGTGGCAGGTACAAGAATTGCCGT
AGCAGGTTTAGCTTATGGCGTTACTTTTATTCCCTATGTCGGTTGGGTCTTAGCTATCGGTATCGGAGTG
GCTGATTATACTTGGGGTGACGAGTTCTATGACTGGATAGACAATAGAGCTTCTGAATTGGAAATGTGGT
GGGACGGTGTAAGATTAGCATTATGAGTGGATCCGAATTCGAGCTCGGCGCGCCTGCAGGTCGACAAGCT
TGCGGCCGCATAATGCTTAAGTCCATATGGCAGATCTCAATTGGATATCGGCCGGCCACGCGATCGCTGA
CGTCGGTACCCTCGAGTCTGGTAAAGAACCCGGGCTGCAGGAATTCGATATCAAGCTTATCGATACCGTC
GACTAATTGCCTATCTTCCAGTGATGGAACAGCATTTGTGCATTGGCTGCAACAATCAGCCTTACTTGTG
CCTGTTCTATTTCCGAACCGACCGCTTGTATGAATCCAACAGTTGCATGTGGCCTATTGTTTTTAGCCGT
TAAATATTTTATAACTATTAAATAGCGATACAAATTGTTCGAAACTAATATTGTTTATATCATATATTCT
CGCATGTTTTAAAGCTTTATTAAATTGATTTTTTGTAAACAGTTTTTCGTACTCTTTGTTAACCCATTTC
ATTACAAAAGTTTCATATTTTTTTCTCTCTTTAAATGCCATTTTTGCTGGCTTTCTTTTTAATACAATTA
ATGTGCTATCCACTTTAGGTTTTGGATGGAAATAATACCTAGGAATTTTTGCTAATATAGAAATATCTAC
CTCTGCCATTAACAGCAATGCTAGTGATCTGTTTGTATCTAATAACATTTTAGCAAAACCATATTCCACT
ATTAAATAACTTATTGTGGCTGAACTTTCAAAAACAATTTTTCGAATTATATTTGTGCTTATGTTGTAAG
GTATGCTGCCAAATATTTTATATGGATTGTGGCTAGGAAATGTAAATTTCAGTATATCATCATTTACTAT
TTGATAGTTAGGATAATTTAAGAGCTTATTACGAGTTACCTCACATAATTTAGAATCAATTTCTATCGCC
GTTACAAAATTACATCTCTTTACCAATCCAGCAGTAAAATGACCTTTCCCTGCACCTATTTCAAAGATGT
TATCTTTTTCATCTAAACTTATGCAATTCATTATTTTTTCTATGTGATATTTTGAAGTAATAAAATTTTG
ACTATCTTTTATATTTACTTTGTTCATTATAACCTCTCCTTAATTTATTGCATCTCTTTTCGAATATTTA
TGTTTTTTGAGAAAAGAACGTACTCATGGTTCATCCCGATATGCGTATCGGTCTGTATATCAGCAACTTT
CTATGTGTTTCAACTACAATAGTCATCTATTCTCATCTTTCTGAGTCCACCCCCTGCAAAGCCCCTCTTT
ACGACATAAAAATTCGGTCGGAAAAGGTATGCAAAAGATGTTTCTCTCTTTAAGAGAAACTCTTCGGGAT
GCAAAAATATGAAAATAACTCCAATTCACCAAATTATATAGCGACTTTTTTACAAAATGCTAAAATTTGT
TGATTTCCGTCAAGCAATTGTTGAGCAAAAATGTCTTTTACGATAAAATGATACCTCAATATCAACTGTT
TAGCAAAACGATATTTCTCTTAAAGAGAGAAACACCTTTTTGTTCACCAATCCCCGACTTTTAATCCCGC
GGCCATGATTGAAAAAGGAAGAGTATGAGTATTCAACATTTCCGTGTCGCCCTTATTCCCTTTTTTGCGG
CATTTTGCCTTCCTGTTTTTGCTCACCCAGAAACGCTGGTGAAAGTAAAAGATGCTGAAGATCAGTTGGG
TGCACGAGTGGGTTACATCGAACTGGATCTCAACAGCGGTAAGATCCTTGAGAGTTTTCGCCCCGAAGAA
CGTTTTCCAATGATGAGCACTTTTAAAGTTCTGCTATGTGGCGCGGTATTATCCCGTATTGACGCCGGGC
AAGAGCAACTCGGTCGCCGCATACACTATTCTCAGAATGACTTGGTTGAGTACTCACCAGTCACAGAAAA
GCATCTTACGGATGGCATGACAGTAAGAGAATTATGCAGTGCTGCCATAACCATGAGTGATAACACTGCG
GCCAACTTACTTCTGACAACGATCGGAGGACCGAAGGAGCTAACCGCTTTTTTGCACAACATGGGGGATC
ATGTAACTCGCCTTGATCGTTGGGAACCGGAGCTGAATGAAGCCATACCAAACGACGAGCGTGACACCAC
GATGCCTGTAGCAATGGCAACAACGTTGCGCAAACTATTAACTGGCGAACTACTTACTCTAGCTTCCCGG
CAACAATTAATAGACTGGATGGAGGCGGATAAAGTTGCAGGACCACTTCTGCGCTCGGCCCTTCCGGCTG
GCTGGTTTATTGCTGATAAATCTGGAGCCGGTGAGCGTGGGTCTCGCGGTATCATTGCAGCACTGGGGCC
AGATGGTAAGCCCTCCCGTATCGTAGTTATCTACACGACGGGGAGTCAGGCAACTATGGATGAACGAAAT
AGACAGATCGCTGAGATAGGTGCCTCACTGATTAAGCATTGGTAACTGTCAGACCAAGTTTACTCATAAC
GCGTCAATTCGAGGGGGATCAATTCCGTGATAGGTGGGCTGCCCTTCCTGGTTGGCTTGGTTTCATCAGC
CATCCGCTTGCCCTCATCTGTTACGCCGGCGGTAGCCGGCCAGCCTCGCAGAGCAGGATTCCCGTTGAGC
ACCGCCAGGTGCGAATAAGGGACAGTGAAGAAGGAACACCCGCTCGCGGGTGGGCCTACTTCACCTATCC
TGCCCGGCTGACGCCGTTGGATACACCAAGGAAAGTCTACACGAACCCTTTGGCAAAATCCTGTATATCG
TGCGAAAAAGGATGGATATACCGAAAAAATCGCTATAATGACCCCGAAGCAGGGTTATGCAGCGGAAAAC
GGAATTGATCCGGCCACGATGCGTCCGGCGTAGAG
